Addgene plasmid #123243: pLenti PGK Puro GFP-GABARAPL1 G116
Purpose: Expression vector with PGK promoter for low expression of EGFP-GABARAPL1 G116. For lentivirus production and stable transduction in mammalian cells.
Depositing lab: Robin Ketteler. Depositing organization: University College London. Publication: Redundancy of human ATG4 protease isoforms in autophagy and LC3/GABARAP processing revealed in cells. Agrotis A, Pengo N, Burden JJ, Ketteler R. Autophagy. 2019 Jan 21. doi: 10.1080/15548627.2019.1569925. PubMed 30661429.
Backbone
  Vector backbone: pLenti PGK GFP Puro (w509-5)
  Backbone size w/o insert (bp): 7849
  Modifications to backbone: Removal of EGFP, insertion of EGFP-LC3B G120A between BamHI and SalI sites.
  Vector type: Mammalian Expression, Lentiviral
  Selectable markers: Puromycin
Growth in bacteria
  Bacterial resistance: Ampicillin, 100 μg/mL
  Growth temperature: 37°C
  Growth strain: NEB Stable
  Copy number: Unknown
Gene/Insert
  Gene/Insert name: Gamma-aminobutyric acid receptor-associated protein-like 1
  Species: H. sapiens (human)
  Mutation: Deleted amino acid 117. Stop codon after G116
  GenBank ID: NM_031412.2
  Entrez Gene: GABARAPL1 (a.k.a. APG8-LIKE, APG8L, ATG8, ATG8B, ATG8L, GEC1)
  Promoter: PGK
  Tag / fusion protein: EGFP (N terminal on backbone)
  Cloning method: Restriction Enzyme; 5′ cloning site BamHI (not destroyed); 3′ cloning site SalI (not destroyed)
  Sequencing primers: 5′ EGFP C F; 3′ WPRE-R
Terms and licenses: Academic/Nonprofit Terms; Industry Terms: Not Available to Industry
How to cite: pLenti PGK Puro GFP-GABARAPL1 G116 was a gift from Robin Ketteler (Addgene plasmid # 123243 ; http://n2t.net/addgene:123243 ; RRID:Addgene_123243)
