[The description below was written by a language model from this plasmid's Addgene catalogue record and pLannotate feature annotations shown in this document.]
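Description:
pLenti PGK Puro GFP-GABARAPL1 G116 is a lentiviral mammalian expression plasmid built on the pLenti PGK GFP Puro (w509-5) backbone, intended for virus production and stable transduction of mammalian cells. In bacteria it is maintained through a high-copy ColE1/pUC-type origin and ampicillin resistance; an f1 origin, an SV40 origin and remnants of a lac/pBluescript cloning region are also annotated. The transfer cassette has a third-generation-style layout. An RSV promoter drives a truncated HIV-1 5' LTR, followed by the Ψ packaging signal with a gag fragment, the Rev response element for Rev-dependent export of the genomic RNA, and the cPPT/CTS. A second truncated LTR and an SV40 polyadenylation signal close the viral unit.

Within the provirus, a human PGK promoter, chosen according to the record for low-level expression, drives EGFP fused to the N terminus of human GABARAPL1. An attB1 Gateway site lies in the linker between the two coding regions. The insert lacks amino acid 117 and stops directly after glycine 116. This mimics the form normally produced when ATG4 proteases cleave the ATG8-family protein, exposing the C-terminal glycine used for lipid conjugation. A WPRE downstream enhances transcript expression, and a separate mouse PGK promoter drives puromycin N-acetyltransferase for selection of transduced cells.

The backbone-modification field mentions an EGFP-LC3B G120A insertion between BamHI and SalI, which does not match the GABARAPL1 insert shown in the feature table and the rest of the record. The associated study concerns redundancy among human ATG4 isoforms in LC3/GABARAP processing, consistent with use as a fluorescent autophagy reporter that bypasses the priming cleavage.
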