Features (pLannotate 1.2.2; 30 found; start..end, strand, type, name):
     26..130     +  promoter       AmpR promoter: bla
    131..991     +  CDS            AmpR: β-lactamase; bla; confers resistance to ampicillin, carbenicillin, and related antibiotics
   1162..1750    +  rep_origin     ori: high-copy-number ColE1/pMB1/pBR322/pUC origin of replication
   1933..2025    +  CDS            lacI (fragment): lac repressor; lacI; The lac repressor binds to the lac operator to inhibit transcription in E. coli. This inhibition can be relieved by adding lactose or isopropyl-β-D-thiogalactopyranoside (IPTG).
   2038..2059    +  protein_bind   CAP binding site: CAP binding activates transcription in the presence of cAMP. E. coli catabolite activator protein
   2074..2104    +  promoter       lac promoter: promoter for the E. coli lac operon
   2112..2128    +  protein_bind   lac operator: The lac repressor binds to the lac operator to inhibit transcription in E. coli. This inhibition can be relieved by adding lactose or isopropyl-β-D-thiogalactopyranoside (IPTG). lac repressor encoded by lacI
   2173..2191    +  promoter       T3 promoter: promoter for bacteriophage T3 RNA polymerase
   2219..2445    +  promoter       RSV promoter: Rous sarcoma virus enhancer/promoter
   2446..2626    +  LTR            5' LTR (truncated): truncated 5' long terminal repeat (LTR) from HIV-1
   2673..2798    +  misc_feature   HIV-1 Ψ: packaging signal of human immunodeficiency virus type 1
   2782..3145    +  CDS            HIV-1 gag (fragment): gag protein from human immunodeficiency virus 1; gag
   3291..3524    +  misc_feature   RRE: The Rev response element (RRE) of HIV-1 allows for Rev-dependent mRNA export from the nucleus to the cytoplasm.
   3901..4001    +  CDS            Rev (fragment): human immunodeficiency virus 1 (HIV-1) Rev protein; rev; enhances nuclear export of unspliced and incompletely spliced viral mRNAs
   4020..4137    +  misc_feature   cPPT/CTS: central polypurine tract and central termination sequence of HIV-1
   4157..4180    -  misc_feature   MCS (fragment): pBluescript multiple cloning site
   4183..4693    +  promoter       hPGK promoter: human phosphoglycerate kinase 1 promoter
   4708..5424    +  CDS            EGFP: EGFP is a basic (constitutively fluorescent) green fluorescent protein published in 1996, derived from Aequorea victoria. It is reported to be a rapidly-maturing weak dimer with moderate acid sensitivity.
   5446..5470    +  protein_bind   attB1: mutant version of attB; recombination site for the Gateway® BP reaction BP Clonase™
   5473..5820    +  CDS            GABARAPL1: GBRL1_HUMAN - Also known as GEC1. Experimental evidence at protein level: Swiss-Prot protein existence level 1. Ubiquitin-like modifier that increases cell-surface expression of kappa-type opioid receptor through facilitating anterograde intracellular trafficking of the receptor (PubMed:16431922). Involved in formation of autophagosomal vacuoles (PubMed:20404487). While LC3s are involved in elongation of the phagophore membrane, the GABARAP/GATE-16 subfamily is essential for a later stage in autophagosome maturation (PubMed:20404487). Through its interaction with the reticulophagy receptor TEX
   5830..6418    +  misc_feature   WPRE: woodchuck hepatitis virus posttranscriptional regulatory element
   6432..6931    +  promoter       PGK promoter: mouse phosphoglycerate kinase 1 promoter
   6952..7551    +  CDS            PuroR: puromycin N-acetyltransferase; pac from Streptomyces alboniger; confers resistance to puromycin
   7619..7756    +  CDS            nef (fragment): NEF_HV1LA - Experimental evidence at protein level: Swiss-Prot protein existence level 1. Extracellular Nef protein targets CD4(+) T-lymphocytes for apoptosis by interacting with CXCR4 surface receptors. From Human immunodeficiency virus type 1 group M subtype B (isolate Lai) (HIV-1).
   7742..7922    +  LTR            5' LTR (truncated): truncated 5' long terminal repeat (LTR) from HIV-1
   7994..8115    +  polyA_signal   SV40 poly(A) signal: SV40 polyadenylation signal
   8155..8290    +  rep_origin     SV40 ori: SV40 origin of replication
   8311..8329    -  promoter       T7 promoter: promoter for bacteriophage T7 RNA polymerase
   8337..8492    +  CDS            lacZα (fragment): LacZα fragment of β-galactosidase; lacZ fragment
   8497..8925    +  rep_origin     f1 ori (sequence partly withheld): f1 bacteriophage origin of replication; arrow indicates direction of (+) strand synthesis
>Addgene plasmid #123243 | pLenti PGK Puro GFP-GABARAPL1 G116 | addgene full sequence | sequence record 244543 | Addgene NGS Result
AGGTGGCACTTTTCGGGGAAATGTGCGCGGAACCCCTATTTGTTTATTTTTCTAAATACATTCAAATATG
TATCCGCTCATGAGACAATAACCCTGATAAATGCTTCAATAATATTGAAAAAGGAAGAGTATGAGTATTC
AACATTTCCGTGTCGCCCTTATTCCCTTTTTTGCGGCATTTTGCCTTCCTGTTTTTGCTCACCCAGAAAC
GCTGGTGAAAGTAAAAGATGCTGAAGATCAGTTGGGTGCACGAGTGGGTTACATCGAACTGGATCTCAAC
AGCGGTAAGATCCTTGAGAGTTTTCGCCCCGAAGAACGTTTTCCAATGATGAGCACTTTTAAAGTTCTGC
TATGTGGCGCGGTATTATCCCGTATTGACGCCGGGCAAGAGCAACTCGGTCGCCGCATACACTATTCTCA
GAATGACTTGGTTGAGTACTCACCAGTCACAGAAAAGCATCTTACGGATGGCATGACAGTAAGAGAATTA
TGCAGTGCTGCCATAACCATGAGTGATAACACTGCGGCCAACTTACTTCTGACAACGATCGGAGGACCGA
AGGAGCTAACCGCTTTTTTGCACAACATGGGGGATCATGTAACTCGCCTTGATCGTTGGGAACCGGAGCT
GAATGAAGCCATACCAAACGACGAGCGTGACACCACGATGCCTGTAGCAATGGCAACAACGTTGCGCAAA
CTATTAACTGGCGAACTACTTACTCTAGCTTCCCGGCAACAATTAATAGACTGGATGGAGGCGGATAAAG
TTGCAGGACCACTTCTGCGCTCGGCCCTTCCGGCTGGCTGGTTTATTGCTGATAAATCTGGAGCCGGTGA
GCGTGGGTCTCGCGGTATCATTGCAGCACTGGGGCCAGATGGTAAGCCCTCCCGTATCGTAGTTATCTAC
ACGACGGGGAGTCAGGCAACTATGGATGAACGAAATAGACAGATCGCTGAGATAGGTGCCTCACTGATTA
AGCATTGGTAACTGTCAGACCAAGTTTACTCATATATACTTTAGATTGATTTAAAACTTCATTTTTAATT
TAAAAGGATCTAGGTGAAGATCCTTTTTGATAATCTCATGACCAAAATCCCTTAACGTGAGTTTTCGTTC
CACTGAGCGTCAGACCCCGTAGAAAAGATCAAAGGATCTTCTTGAGATCCTTTTTTTCTGCGCGTAATCT
GCTGCTTGCAAACAAAAAAACCACCGCTACCAGCGGTGGTTTGTTTGCCGGATCAAGAGCTACCAACTCT
TTTTCCGAAGGTAACTGGCTTCAGCAGAGCGCAGATACCAAATACTGTTCTTCTAGTGTAGCCGTAGTTA
GGCCACCACTTCAAGAACTCTGTAGCACCGCCTACATACCTCGCTCTGCTAATCCTGTTACCAGTGGCTG
CTGCCAGTGGCGATAAGTCGTGTCTTACCGGGTTGGACTCAAGACGATAGTTACCGGATAAGGCGCAGCG
GTCGGGCTGAACGGGGGGTTCGTGCACACAGCCCAGCTTGGAGCGAACGACCTACACCGAACTGAGATAC
CTACAGCGTGAGCTATGAGAAAGCGCCACGCTTCCCGAAGGGAGAAAGGCGGACAGGTATCCGGTAAGCG
GCAGGGTCGGAACAGGAGAGCGCACGAGGGAGCTTCCAGGGGGAAACGCCTGGTATCTTTATAGTCCTGT
CGGGTTTCGCCACCTCTGACTTGAGCGTCGATTTTTGTGATGCTCGTCAGGGGGGCGGAGCCTATGGAAA
AACGCCAGCAACGCGGCCTTTTTACGGTTCCTGGCCTTTTGCTGGCCTTTTGCTCACATGTTCTTTCCTG
CGTTATCCCCTGATTCTGTGGATAACCGTATTACCGCCTTTGAGTGAGCTGATACCGCTCGCCGCAGCCG
AACGACCGAGCGCAGCGAGTCAGTGAGCGAGGAAGCGGAAGAGCGCCCAATACGCAAACCGCCTCTCCCC
GCGCGTTGGCCGATTCATTAATGCAGCTGGCACGACAGGTTTCCCGACTGGAAAGCGGGCAGTGAGCGCA
ACGCAATTAATGTGAGTTAGCTCACTCATTAGGCACCCCAGGCTTTACACTTTATGCTTCCGGCTCGTAT
GTTGTGTGGAATTGTGAGCGGATAACAATTTCACACAGGAAACAGCTATGACCATGATTACGCCAAGCGC
GCAATTAACCCTCACTAAAGGGAACAAAAGCTGGAGCTGCAAGCTTAATGTAGTCTTATGCAATACTCTT
GTAGTCTTGCAACATGGTAACGATGAGTTAGCAACATGCCTTACAAGGAGAGAAAAAGCACCGTGCATGC
CGATTGGTGGAAGTAAGGTGGTACGATCGTGCCTTATTAGGAAGGCAACAGACGGGTCTGACATGGATTG
GACGAACCACTGAATTGCCGCATTGCAGAGATATTGTATTTAAGTGCCTAGCTCGATACATAAACGGGTC
TCTCTGGTTAGACCAGATCTGAGCCTGGGAGCTCTCTGGCTAACTAGGGAACCCACTGCTTAAGCCTCAA
TAAAGCTTGCCTTGAGTGCTTCAAGTAGTGTGTGCCCGTCTGTTGTGTGACTCTGGTAACTAGAGATCCC
TCAGACCCTTTTAGTCAGTGTGGAAAATCTCTAGCAGTGGCGCCCGAACAGGGACTTGAAAGCGAAAGGG
AAACCAGAGGAGCTCTCTCGACGCAGGACTCGGCTTGCTGAAGCGCGCACGGCAAGAGGCGAGGGGCGGC
GACTGGTGAGTACGCCAAAAATTTTGACTAGCGGAGGCTAGAAGGAGAGAGATGGGTGCGAGAGCGTCAG
TATTAAGCGGGGGAGAATTAGATCGCGATGGGAAAAAATTCGGTTAAGGCCAGGGGGAAAGAAAAAATAT
AAATTAAAACATATAGTATGGGCAAGCAGGGAGCTAGAACGATTCGCAGTTAATCCTGGCCTGTTAGAAA
CATCAGAAGGCTGTAGACAAATACTGGGACAGCTACAACCATCCCTTCAGACAGGATCAGAAGAACTTAG
ATCATTATATAATACAGTAGCAACCCTCTATTGTGTGCATCAAAGGATAGAGATAAAAGACACCAAGGAA
GCTTTAGACAAGATAGAGGAAGAGCAAAACAAAAGTAAGACCACCGCACAGCAAGCGGCCGCTGATCTTC
AGACCTGGAGGAGGAGATATGAGGGACAATTGGAGAAGTGAATTATATAAATATAAAGTAGTAAAAATTG
AACCATTAGGAGTAGCACCCACCAAGGCAAAGAGAAGAGTGGTGCAGAGAGAAAAAAGAGCAGTGGGAAT
AGGAGCTTTGTTCCTTGGGTTCTTGGGAGCAGCAGGAAGCACTATGGGCGCAGCGTCAATGACGCTGACG
GTACAGGCCAGACAATTATTGTCTGGTATAGTGCAGCAGCAGAACAATTTGCTGAGGGCTATTGAGGCGC
AACAGCATCTGTTGCAACTCACAGTCTGGGGCATCAAGCAGCTCCAGGCAAGAATCCTGGCTGTGGAAAG
ATACCTAAAGGATCAACAGCTCCTGGGGATTTGGGGTTGCTCTGGAAAACTCATTTGCACCACTGCTGTG
CCTTGGAATGCTAGTTGGAGTAATAAATCTCTGGAACAGATTTGGAATCACACGACCTGGATGGAGTGGG
ACAGAGAAATTAACAATTACACAAGCTTAATACACTCCTTAATTGAAGAATCGCAAAACCAGCAAGAAAA
GAATGAACAAGAATTATTGGAATTAGATAAATGGGCAAGTTTGTGGAATTGGTTTAACATAACAAATTGG
CTGTGGTATATAAAATTATTCATAATGATAGTAGGAGGCTTGGTAGGTTTAAGAATAGTTTTTGCTGTAC
TTTCTATAGTGAATAGAGTTAGGCAGGGATATTCACCATTATCGTTTCAGACCCACCTCCCAACCCCGAG
GGGACCCGACAGGCCCGAAGGAATAGAAGAAGAAGGTGGAGAGAGAGACAGAGACAGATCCATTCGATTA
GTGAACGGATCTCGACGGTATCGGTTAACTTTTAAAAGAAAAGGGGGGATTGGGGGGTACAGTGCAGGGG
AAAGAATAGTAGACATAATAGCAACAGACATACAAACTAAAGAATTACAAAAACAAATTACAAAAATTCA
AAATTTTATCGATCACGAGACTAGCCTCGAGAAGCTTGATATCGAATTCCACGGGGTTGGGGTTGCGCCT
TTTCCAAGGCAGCCCTGGGTTTGCGCAGGGACGCGGCTGCTCTGGGCGTGGTTCCGGGAAACGCAGCGGC
GCCGACCCTGGGTCTCGCACATTCTTCACGTCCGTTCGCAGCGTCACCCGGATCTTCGCCGCTACCCTTG
TGGGCCCCCCGGCGACGCTTCCTGCTCCGCCCCTAAGTCGGGAAGGTTCCTTGCGGTTCGCGGCGTGCCG
GACGTGACAAACGGAAGCCGCACGTCTCACTAGTACCCTCGCAGACGGACAGCGCCAGGGAGCAATGGCA
GCGCGCCGACCGCGATGGGCTGTGGCCAATAGCGGCTGCTCAGCAGGGCGCGCCGAGAGCAGCGGCCGGG
AAGGGGCGGTGCGGGAGGCGGGGTGTGGGGCGGTAGTGTGGGCCCTGTTCCTGCCCGCGCGGTGTTCCGC
ATTCTGCAAGCCTCCGGAGCGCACGTCGGCAGTCGGCTCCCTCGTTGACCGAATCACCGACCTCTCTCCC
CAGGGGGATCCGCCACCATGGTGAGCAAGGGCGAGGAGCTGTTCACCGGGGTGGTGCCCATCCTGGTCGA
GCTGGACGGCGACGTAAACGGCCACAAGTTCAGCGTGTCCGGCGAGGGCGAGGGCGATGCCACCTACGGC
AAGCTGACCCTGAAGTTCATCTGCACCACCGGCAAGCTGCCCGTGCCCTGGCCCACCCTCGTGACCACCC
TGACCTACGGCGTGCAGTGCTTCAGCCGCTACCCCGACCACATGAAGCAGCACGACTTCTTCAAGTCCGC
CATGCCCGAAGGCTACGTCCAGGAGCGCACCATCTTCTTCAAGGACGACGGCAACTACAAGACCCGCGCC
GAGGTGAAGTTCGAGGGCGACACCCTGGTGAACCGCATCGAGCTGAAGGGCATCGACTTCAAGGAGGACG
GCAACATCCTGGGGCACAAGCTGGAGTACAACTACAACAGCCACAACGTCTATATCATGGCCGACAAGCA
GAAGAACGGCATCAAGGTGAACTTCAAGATCCGCCACAACATCGAGGACGGCAGCGTGCAGCTCGCCGAC
CACTACCAGCAGAACACCCCCATCGGCGACGGCCCCGTGCTGCTGCCCGACAACCACTACCTGAGCACCC
AGTCCGCCCTGAGCAAAGACCCCAACGAGAAGCGCGATCACATGGTCCTGCTGGAGTTCGTGACCGCCGC
CGGGATCACTCACGGCATGGACGAGCTCTACAAAAGCGGTTCCGGACCGGATCAAACAAGTTTGTACAAA
AAAGCAGGCTTAATGAAGTTCCAGTACAAGGAGGACCATCCCTTTGAGTATCGGAAAAAGGAAGGAGAAA
AGATCCGGAAGAAATATCCGGACAGGGTCCCCGTGATTGTAGAGAAGGCTCCAAAAGCCAGGGTGCCTGA
TCTGGACAAGAGGAAGTACCTAGTGCCCTCTGACCTTACTGTTGGCCAGTTCTACTTCTTAATCCGGAAG
AGAATCCACCTGAGACCTGAGGACGCCTTATTCTTCTTTGTCAACAACACCATCCCTCCCACCAGTGCTA
CCATGGGCCAACTGTATGAGGACAATCATGAGGAAGACTATTTTCTGTATGTGGCCTACAGTGATGAGAG
TGTCTATGGGTAAGTCGACAATCAACCTCTGGATTACAAAATTTGTGAAAGATTGACTGGTATTCTTAAC
TATGTTGCTCCTTTTACGCTATGTGGATACGCTGCTTTAATGCCTTTGTATCATGCTATTGCTTCCCGTA
TGGCTTTCATTTTCTCCTCCTTGTATAAATCCTGGTTGCTGTCTCTTTATGAGGAGTTGTGGCCCGTTGT
CAGGCAACGTGGCGTGGTGTGCACTGTGTTTGCTGACGCAACCCCCACTGGTTGGGGCATTGCCACCACC
TGTCAGCTCCTTTCCGGGACTTTCGCTTTCCCCCTCCCTATTGCCACGGCGGAACTCATCGCCGCCTGCC
TTGCCCGCTGCTGGACAGGGGCTCGGCTGTTGGGCACTGACAATTCCGTGGTGTTGTCGGGGAAGCTGAC
GTCCTTTCCATGGCTGCTCGCCTGTGTTGCCACCTGGATTCTGCGCGGGACGTCCTTCTGCTACGTCCCT
TCGGCCCTCAATCCAGCGGACCTTCCTTCCCGCGGCCTGCTGCCGGCTCTGCGGCCTCTTCCGCGTCTTC
GCCTTCGCCCTCAGACGAGTCGGATCTCCCTTTGGGCCGCCTCCCCGCCTGGAATTCTACCGGGTAGGGG
AGGCGCTTTTCCCAAGGCAGTCTGGAGCATGCGCTTTAGCAGCCCCGCTGGGCACTTGGCGCTACACAAG
TGGCCTCTGGCCTCGCACACATTCCACATCCACCGGTAGGCGCCAACCGGCTCCGTTCTTTGGTGGCCCC
TTCGCGCCACCTTCTACTCCTCCCCTAGTCAGGAAGTTCCCCCCCGCCCCGCAGCTCGCGTCGTGCAGGA
CGTGACAAATGGAAGTAGCACGTCTCACTAGTCTCGTGCAGATGGACAGCACCGCTGAGCAATGGAAGCG
GGTAGGCCTTTGGGGCAGCGGCCAATAGCAGCTTTGCTCCTTCGCTTTCTGGGCTCAGAGGCTGGGAAGG
GGTGGGTCCGGGGGCGGGCTCAGGGGCGGGCTCAGGGGCGGGGCGGGCGCCCGAAGGTCCTCCGGAGGCC
CGGCATTCTGCACGCTTCAAAAGCGCACGTCTGCCGCGCTGTTCTCCTCTTCCTCATCTCCGGGCCTTTC
GACCTGCAGCCCAAGCTTACCATGACCGAGTACAAGCCCACGGTGCGCCTCGCCACCCGCGACGACGTCC
CCAGGGCCGTACGCACCCTCGCCGCCGCGTTCGCCGACTACCCCGCCACGCGCCACACCGTCGATCCGGA
CCGCCACATCGAGCGGGTCACCGAGCTGCAAGAACTCTTCCTCACGCGCGTCGGGCTCGACATCGGCAAG
GTGTGGGTCGCGGACGACGGCGCCGCGGTGGCGGTCTGGACCACGCCGGAGAGCGTCGAAGCGGGGGCGG
TGTTCGCCGAGATCGGCCCGCGCATGGCCGAGTTGAGCGGTTCCCGGCTGGCCGCGCAGCAACAGATGGA
AGGCCTCCTGGCGCCGCACCGGCCCAAGGAGCCCGCGTGGTTCCTGGCCACCGTCGGCGTCTCGCCCGAC
CACCAGGGCAAGGGTCTGGGCAGCGCCGTCGTGCTCCCCGGAGTGGAGGCGGCCGAGCGCGCCGGGGTGC
CCGCCTTCCTGGAGACCTCCGCGCCCCGCAACCTCCCCTTCTACGAGCGGCTCGGCTTCACCGTCACCGC
CGACGTCGAGGTGCCCGAAGGACCGCGCACCTGGTGCATGACCCGCAAGCCCGGTGCCTGACGCCCGCCC
CACGACCCGCAGCGCCCGACCGAAAGGAGCGCACGACCCCATGCATCTCGAGGGCCCGGTACCTTTAAGA
CCAATGACTTACAAGGCAGCTGTAGATCTTAGCCACTTTTTAAAAGAAAAGGGGGGACTGGAAGGGCTAG
CTCACTCCCAACGAAGACAAGATCTGCTTTTTGCTTGTACTGGGTCTCTCTGGTTAGACCAGATCTGAGC
CTGGGAGCTCTCTGGCTAACTAGGGAACCCACTGCTTAAGCCTCAATAAAGCTTGCCTTGAGTGCTTCAA
GTAGTGTGTGCCCGTCTGTTGTGTGACTCTGGTAACTAGAGATCCCTCAGACCCTTTTAGTCAGTGTGGA
AAATCTCTAGCAGTAGTAGTTCATGTCATCTTATTATTCAGTATTTATAACTTGCAAAGAAATGAATATC
AGAGAGTGAGAGGAACTTGTTTATTGCAGCTTATAATGGTTACAAATAAAGCAATAGCATCACAAATTTC
ACAAATAAAGCATTTTTTTCACTGCATTCTAGTTGTGGTTTGTCCAAACTCATCAATGTATCTTATCATG
TCTGGCTCTAGCTATCCCGCCCCTAACTCCGCCCATCCCGCCCCTAACTCCGCCCAGTTCCGCCCATTCT
CCGCCCCATGGCTGACTAATTTTTTTTATTTATGCAGAGGCCGAGGCCGCCTCGGCCTCTGAGCTATTCC
AGAAGTAGTGAGGAGGCTTTTTTGGAGGCCTAGGGACGTACCCAATTCGCCCTATAGTGAGTCGTATTAC
GCGCGCTCACTGGCCGTCGTTTTACAACGTCGTGACTGGGAAAACCCTGGCGTTACCCAACTTAATCGCC
TTGCAGCACATCCCCCTTTCGCCAGCTGGCGTAATAGCGAAGAGGCCCGCACCGATCGCCCTTCCCAACA
GTTGCGCAGCCTGAATGGCGAATGGG
[124 nt withheld, positions 8497-8620]
C
[91 nt withheld, positions 8622-8712]
A
[49 nt withheld, positions 8714-8762]
CCTTTGACGTTGGAGTCCACGTTCTTT
[37 nt withheld, positions 8790-8826]
ACCCTATCTCGGTCTATTCTTTTGATTTATAAGGGATTTTGCCGATTTCGGCCTATTGGTTAAAAAATGA
GCTGATTTAACAAAAATTTAACGCGAATTTTAACAAAATATTAACGCTTACAATTT
